Addgene plasmid #173331: RVD-hC11
Purpose: One-step assembly of custom RVD arrays to construct DdCBE, TALE, etc.
Depositing lab: Bin Shen. Depositing organization: Nanjing Medical University. Publication: Precision modeling of mitochondrial diseases in zebrafish via DdCBE-mediated mtDNA base editing. Guo J, Zhang X, Chen X, Sun H, Dai Y, Wang J, Qian X, Tan L, Lou X, Shen B. Cell Discov. 2021 Sep 3;7(1):78. doi: 10.1038/s41421-021-00307-9. PubMed 34480028.
Backbone
  Vector backbone: TetR T vector
  Vector type: Unspecified
Growth in bacteria
  Bacterial resistance: Tetracycline, 10 μg/mL
  Growth temperature: 37°C
  Growth strain: DH5alpha
  Copy number: High Copy
Gene/Insert
  Gene/Insert name: HD half RVD at Position11
  Species: Synthetic
  Mutation: no
  Cloning method: Restriction Enzyme; 5′ cloning site Unknown (unknown if destroyed)
Terms and licenses: Academic/Nonprofit Terms; Industry Terms: Not Available to Industry
Depositor comments: RVD is inserted into TA site of TetR T vector
How to cite: RVD-hC11 was a gift from Bin Shen (Addgene plasmid # 173331 ; http://n2t.net/addgene:173331 ; RRID:Addgene_173331)
