[The description below was written by a language model from this plasmid's Addgene catalogue record and pLannotate feature annotations shown in this document.]
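Description:
RVD-hC11 is a small (about 2.5 kb) bacterial cloning plasmid that serves as one module in a library for one-step assembly of custom repeat-variable diresidue (RVD) arrays, the DNA-recognition repeats of TALE proteins. Such arrays are used to build programmable DNA-binding fusions, including DdCBEs, the TALE-guided deaminase base editors applied to mitochondrial DNA, as well as other TALE-based tools. The insert is a synthetic fragment recorded as an "HD half RVD at Position11". HD is the diresidue that conventionally specifies cytosine, and the name indicates a half-repeat unit intended for the eleventh position of an array. According to the depositor, the fragment was placed into the TA cloning site of a "TetR T vector" backbone. The flanking cloning sites and the enzymes used for array assembly are not stated in the record.

The annotated features describe only the backbone. A high-copy ColE1/pUC-type origin supports propagation in E. coli. Selection is by tetracycline, through a tetracycline efflux protein gene (TcR) that spans the sequence numbering origin and is driven by its tet promoter. A T7 promoter is also present, along with short fragments annotated as KanR and RSF ori. These are partial matches, probably remnants of vector construction, and should not be taken as a functional kanamycin marker or second origin. The RVD insert itself was not picked up by the automated annotation, so its exact location and boundaries are not given. The plasmid carries no eukaryotic expression elements and functions purely as a donor of one repeat module, to be combined with other position-specific modules into a final TALE or DdCBE expression vector.
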