Features (pLannotate 1.2.2; 6 found; start..end, strand, type, name):
    388..416     -  promoter       tet promoter: E. coli promoter for tetracycline efflux protein gene
    432..471     +  rep_origin     RSF ori (fragment): Plasmids containing the RSF 1030 origin of replication can be propagated in E. coli cells that contain additional plasmids with compatible origins.
    543..1131    -  rep_origin     ori: high-copy-number ColE1/pMB1/pBR322/pUC origin of replication
   1425..1443    +  promoter       T7 promoter: promoter for bacteriophage T7 RNA polymerase
   1446..1520    -  CDS            KanR (fragment): aminoglycoside phosphotransferase; aphA-3; confers resistance to kanamycin
   1618..340     -  CDS            TcR (across the origin): tetracycline efflux protein; tet; confers resistance to tetracycline
>Addgene plasmid #173331 | RVD-hC11 | addgene full sequence | sequence record 355531 | Addgene NGS Result
CACCTGTGGCGCCGGTGATGCCGGCCACGATGCGTCCGGCGTAGAGAATCCACAGGACGGGTGTGGTCGC
CATGATCGCGTAGTCGATAGTGGCTCCAAGTAGCGAAGCGAGCAGGACTGGGCGGCGGCCAAAGCGGTCG
GACAGTGCTCCGAGAACGGGTGCGCATAGAAATTGCATCAACGCATATAGCGCTAGCAGCACGCCATAGT
GACTGGCGATGCTGTCGGAATGGACGATATCCCGCAAGAGGCCCGGCAGTACCGGCATAACCAAGCCTAT
GCCTACAGCATCCAGGGTGACGGTGCCGAGGATGACGATGAGCGCATTGTTAGATTTCATACACGGTGCC
TGACTGCGTTAGCAATTTAACTGTGATAAACTACCGCATTAAAGCTAATCGATGATAAGCTGTCAAACAT
GAGAATTAATTCATGTTCTTTCCTGCGTTATCCCCTGATTCTGTGGATAACGCAGGAAAGAACATGTGAG
CAAAAGGCCAGCAAAAGGCCAGGAACCGTAAAAAGGCCGCGTTGCTGGCGTTTTTCCATAGGCTCCGCCC
CCCTGACGAGCATCACAAAAATCGACGCTCAAGTCAGAGGTGGCGAAACCCGACAGGACTATAAAGATAC
CAGGCGTTTCCCCCTGGAAGCTCCCTCGTGCGCTCTCCTGTTCCGACCCTGCCGCTTACCGGATACCTGT
CCGCCTTTCTCCCTTCGGGAAGCGTGGCGCTTTCTCATAGCTCACGCTGTAGGTATCTCAGTTCGGTGTA
GGTCGTTCGCTCCAAGCTGGGCTGTGTGCACGAACCCCCCGTTCAGCCCGACCGCTGCGCCTTATCCGGT
AACTATCGTCTTGAGTCCAACCCGGTAAGACACGACTTATCGCCACTGGCAGCAGCCACTGGTAACAGGA
TTAGCAGAGCGAGGTATGTAGGCGGTGCTACAGAGTTCTTGAAGTGGTGGCCTAACTACGGCTACACTAG
AAGAACAGTATTTGGTATCTGCGCTCTGCTGAAGCCAGTTACCTTCGGAAAAAGAGTTGGTAGCTCTTGA
TCCGGCAAACAAACCACCGCTGGTAGCGGTGGTTTTTTTGTTTGCAAGCAGCAGATTACGCGCAGAAAAA
AAGGATCTCAAGAAGATCCTTTGATCTTTTCTACGGGGTCTGACGCTCAGTGGAACGACGCGTAACTCAC
GTTAAGGGATTTTGGTCATGGGTGGCTCGACCAGATATGGTCTCACGCGGCCAACGCCGGATCAGGGCGA
GATAACTGGGCAACAATGCTCTCCAGCGCCGGCCTGCCGCCGTCATGTGACCGAGACCAGCTTTGGTCTA
GAGGAGGCATGATGATATATTTTTATCTTGTGCAATGTAACATCAGAGATTTTGAGACACGGGCCAGAGC
TGCCAGGAAACAGCTATGACCATGTAATACGACTCACTATAGGGGATATTTTATTTTCTCCCAATCAGGC
TTGATCCCCAGTAAGTCAAAAAATAGCTCGACATACTGTTCTTCCCCGATCAAGGGTTGGTTTGCGCATT
CACAGTTCTCCGCAAGAATTGATTGGCTCCAATTCTTGGAGTGGTGAATCCGTTAGCGAGGTGCCGCCGG
CTTCCATTCAGGTCGAGGTGGCCCGGCTCCATGCACCGCGACGCAACGCGGGGAGGCAGACAAGGTATAG
GGCGGCGCCTACAATCCATGCCAACCCGTTCCATGTGCTCGCCGAGGCGGCATAAATCGCCGTGACGATC
AGCGGTCCAATGATCGAAGTTAGGCTGGTAAGAGCCGCGAGCGATCCTTGAAGCTGTCCCTGATGGTCGT
CATCTACCTGCCTGGACAGCATGGCCTGCAACGCGGGCATCCCGATGCCGCCGGAAGCGAGAAGAATCAT
AATGGGGAAGGCCATCCAGCCTCGCGTCGCGAACGCCAGCAAGACGTAGCCCAGCGCGTCGGCCGCCATG
CCGGCGATAATGGCCTGCTTCTCGCCGAAACGTTTGGTGGCGGGACCAGTGACGAAGGCTTGAGCGAGGG
CGTGCAAGATTCCGAATACCGCAAGCGACAGGCCGATCATCGTCGCGCTCCAGCGAAAGCGGTCCTCGCC
GAAAATGACCCAGAGCGCTGCCGGCACCTGTCCTACGAGTTGCATGATAAAGAAGACAGTCATAAGTGCG
GCGACGATAGTCATGCCCCGCGCCCACCGGAAGGAGCTGACTGGGTTGAAGGCTCTCAAGGGCATGGGTC
GGCGCTCTCCCTTATGCGACTCCTGCATTAGGAAGCAGCCCAGTAGTAGGTTGAGGCCGTTGAGCACCGC
CGCCGCAAGGAATGGTGCATGTAAGGAGATGGCGCCCAACAGTCCCCCGGCCACGGGGCCTGCCACCATA
CCCACGCCGAAACAAGCGCTCATGAGCCCGAAGTGGCGAGCCCGATCTTCCCCATCGGTGATGTCGGCGA
TATAGGCGCCAGCAACCG
