>Addgene plasmid #173331 | RVD-hC11 | depositor partial sequence | sequence record 336286 | RVD flanked by two Bsa I sites
GGTCTCGGTCACATGACGGCGGCAGGCCGGCGCTGGAGAGCATTGTTGCCCAGTTATCTCGCCCTGATCC
GGCGTTGGCCGCGTGAGACC
